>Addgene plasmid #83463 | pcDNA4/TO CD16.7-h-PKD1 FLM (4078-4169) | depositor full sequence | sequence record 164729 | pcDNA4/TO CD16.7-h-PKD1 FLM (4078-4169) sequence 6268 bps
TTGCATGAAGAATCTGCTTAGGGTTAGGCGTTTTGCGCTGCTTCGCGATGTACGGGCCAGATATACGCGT
TGACATTGATTATTGACTAGTTATTAATAGTAATCAATTACGGGGTCATTAGTTCATAGCCCATATATGG
AGTTCCGCGTTACATAACTTACGGTAAATGGCCCGCCTGGCTGACCGCCCAACGACCCCCGCCCATTGAC
GTCAATAATGACGTATGTTCCCATAGTAACGCCAATAGGGACTTTCCATTGACGTCAATGGGTGGAGTAT
TTACGGTAAACTGCCCACTTGGCAGTACATCAAGTGTATCATATGCCAAGTACGCCCCCTATTGACGTCA
ATGACGGTAAATGGCCCGCCTGGCATTATGCCCAGTACATGACCTTATGGGACTTTCCTACTTGGCAGTA
CATCTACGTATTAGTCATCGCTATTACCATGGTGATGCGGTTTTGGCAGTACATCAATGGGCGTGGATAG
CGGTTTGACTCACGGGGATTTCCAAGTCTCCACCCCATTGACGTCAATGGGAGTTTGTTTTGGAACCAAA
ATCAACGGGACTTTCCAAAATGTCGTAACAACTCCGCCCCATTGACGCAAATGGGCGGTAGGCGTGTACG
GTGGGAGGTCTATATAAGCAGAGCTCTCCCTATCAGTGATAGAGATCTCCCTATCAGTGATAGAGATCGT
CGACGAGCTCGTTTAGTGAACCGTCAGATCGCCTGGAGACGCCATCCACGCTGTTTTGACCTCCATAGAA
GACACCGGGACCGATCCAGCCTCCGGACTCTAGCGTTTAAACTTAAGCTTCTAGAGATCCCTCGACCTCG
AGATCCATTGTGCTCTAAAGATCTTTGGTGACTTGTCCACTCCAGTGTGGCATCATGTGGCAGCTGCTCC
TCCCAACTGCTCTGCTACTTCTAGTTTCAGCTGGCATGCGGACTGAAGATCTCCCAAAGGCTGTGGTGTT
CCTGGAGCCTCAATGGTACAGCGTGCTTGAGAAGGACAGTGTGACTCTGAAGTGCCAGGGAGCCTACTCC
CCTGAGGACAATTCCACACAGTGGTTTCACAATGAGAGCCTCATCTCAAGCCAGGCCTCGAGCTACTTCA
TTGACGCTGCCACAGTCAACGACAGTGGAGAGTACAGGTGCCAGACAAACCTCTCCACCCTCAGTGACCC
GGTGCAGCTAGAAGTCCATATCGGCTGGCTGTTGCTCCAGGCCCCTCGGTGGGTGTTCAAGGAGGAAGAC
CCTATTCACCTGAGGTGTCACAGCTGGAAGAACACTGCTCTGCATAAGGTCACATATTTACAGAATGGCA
AAGACAGGAAGTATTTTCATCATAATTCTGACTTCCACATTCCAAAAGCCACACTCAAAGATAGCGGCTC
CTACTTCTGCAGGGGGCTTGTTGGGAGTAAAAATGTGTCTTCAGAGACTGTGAACATCACCATCACTCAA
GGTTTGGCAGTGTCAACCATCTCATCATTCTCTCCACCTGGCGCGGATCCACCAAGGGCCTCTGCCCTCC
CTGCCCCACCGACAGGCTCCGCCCTCCCTGACCCGCAGACAGCCTCTGCCCTCCCTGACCCGCCAGCAGC
CTCTGCCCTCCCTGCGGCCCTGGCGGTGATCTCCTTCCTCCTCGGGCTGGGCCTGGGGGTGGCGTGTGTG
CTGGCGAGGACGCGTGAGTCCTGGCACCTGTCACCCCTGCTGTGTGTGGGGCTCTGGGCACTGCGGCTGT
GGGGCGCCCTACGGCTGGGGGCTGTTATTCTCCGCTGGCGCTACCACGCCTTGCGTGGAGAGCTGTACCG
GCCGGCCTGGGAGCCCCAGGACTACGAGATGGTGGAGTTGTTCCTGCGCAGGCTGCGCCTCTGGATGGGC
CTCAGCAAGGTCAAGGAGTTCCGCCACAAAGTCCGCTTTGAAGGGATGGAGCCGCTGCCCTCTCGCTCCT
CCAGGGGCTCCTAGTGCGGCCGCTCGAGAACAAAAACTCATCTCAGAAGAGGATCTGGGGCCCTTCGAAC
AAAAACTCATCTCAGAAGAGGATCTGAATATGCATACCGGTCATCATCACCATCACCATTGAGTTTAAAC
CCGCTGATCAGCCTCGACTGTGCCTTCTAGTTGCCAGCCATCTGTTGTTTGCCCCTCCCCCGTGCCTTCC
TTGACCCTGGAAGGTGCCACTCCCACTGTCCTTTCCTAATAAAATGAGGAAATTGCATCGCATTGTCTGA
GTAGGTGTCATTCTATTCTGGGGGGTGGGGTGGGGCAGGACAGCAAGGGGGAGGATTGGGAAGACAATAG
CAGGCATGCTGGGGATGCGGTGGGCTCTATGGCTTCTGAGGCGGAAAGAACCAGCTGGGGCTCTAGGGGG
TATCCCC
[124 nt withheld, positions 2388-2511]
C
[32 nt withheld, positions 2513-2544]
CA
[57 nt withheld, positions 2547-2603]
A
[49 nt withheld, positions 2605-2653]
CCTTTGACGTTGGAGTCCACGTTCTTT
[37 nt withheld, positions 2681-2717]
ACCCTATCTCGGTCTATTCTTTTGATTTATAAGGGATTTTGGGGATTTCGGCCTATTGGTTAAAAAATGA
GCTGATTTAACAAAAATTTAACGCGAATTAATTCTGTGGAATGTGTGTCAGTTAGGGTGTGGAAAGTCCC
CAGGCTCCCCAGGCAGGCAGAAGTATGCAAAGCATGCATCTCAATTAGTCAGCAACCAGGTGTGGAAAGT
CCCCAGGCTCCCCAGCAGGCAGAAGTATGCAAAGCATGCATCTCAATTAGTCAGCAACCATAGTCCCGCC
CCTAACTCCGCCCATCCCGCCCCTAACTCCGCCCAGTTCCGCCCATTCTCCGCCCCATGGCTGACTAATT
TTTTTTATTTATGCAGAGGCCGAGGCCGCCTCTGCCTCTGAGCTATTCCAGAAGTAGTGAGGAGGCTTTT
TTGGAGGCCTAGGCTTTTGCAAAAAGCTCCCGGGAGCTTGTATATCCATTTTCGGATCTGATCAGCACGT
GTTGACAATTAATCATCGGCATAGTATATCGGCATAGTATAATACGACAAGGTGAGGAACTAAACCATGG
CCAAGTTGACCAGTGCCGTTCCGGTGCTCACCGCGCGCGACGTCGCCGGAGCGGTCGAGTTCTGGACCGA
CCGGCTCGGGTTCTCCCGGGACTTCGTGGAGGACGACTTCGCCGGTGTGGTCCGGGACGACGTGACCCTG
TTCATCAGCGCGGTCCAGGACCAGGTGGTGCCGGACAACACCCTGGCCTGGGTGTGGGTGCGCGGCCTGG
ACGAGCTGTACGCCGAGTGGTCGGAGGTCGTGTCCACGAACTTCCGGGACGCCTCCGGGCCGGCCATGAC
CGAGATCGGCGAGCAGCCGTGGGGGCGGGAGTTCGCCCTGCGCGACCCGGCCGGCAACTGCGTGCACTTC
GTGGCCGAGGAGCAGGACTGACACGTGCTACGAGATTTCGATTCCACCGCCGCCTTCTATGAAAGGTTGG
GCTTCGGAATCGTTTTCCGGGACGCCGGCTGGATGATCCTCCAGCGCGGGGATCTCATGCTGGAGTTCTT
CGCCCACCCCAACTTGTTTATTGCAGCTTATAATGGTTACAAATAAAGCAATAGCATCACAAATTTCACA
AATAAAGCATTTTTTTCACTGCATTCTAGTTGTGGTTTGTCCAAACTCATCAATGTATCTTATCATGTCT
GTATACCGTCGACCTCTAGCTAGAGCTTGGCGTAATCATGGTCATAGCTGTTTCCTGTGTGAAATTGTTA
TCCGCTCACAATTCCACACAACATACGAGCCGGAAGCATAAAGTGTAAAGCCTGGGGTGCCTAATGAGTG
AGCTAACTCACATTAATTGCGTTGCGCTCACTGCCCGCTTTCCAGTCGGGAAACCTGTCGTGCCAGCTGC
ATTAATGAATCGGCCAACGCGCGGGGAGAGGCGGTTTGCGTATTGGGCGCTCTTCCGCTTCCTCGCTCAC
TGACTCGCTGCGCTCGGTCGTTCGGCTGCGGCGAGCGGTATCAGCTCACTCAAAGGCGGTAATACGGTTA
TCCACAGAATCAGGGGATAACGCAGGAAAGAACATGTGAGCAAAAGGCCAGCAAAAGGCCAGGAACCGTA
AAAAGGCCGCGTTGCTGGCGTTTTTCCATAGGCTCCGCCCCCCTGACGAGCATCACAAAAATCGACGCTC
AAGTCAGAGGTGGCGAAACCCGACAGGACTATAAAGATACCAGGCGTTTCCCCCTGGAAGCTCCCTCGTG
CGCTCTCCTGTTCCGACCCTGCCGCTTACCGGATACCTGTCCGCCTTTCTCCCTTCGGGAAGCGTGGCGC
TTTCTCAATGCTCACGCTGTAGGTATCTCAGTTCGGTGTAGGTCGTTCGCTCCAAGCTGGGCTGTGTGCA
CGAACCCCCCGTTCAGCCCGACCGCTGCGCCTTATCCGGTAACTATCGTCTTGAGTCCAACCCGGTAAGA
CACGACTTATCGCCACTGGCAGCAGCCACTGGTAACAGGATTAGCAGAGCGAGGTATGTAGGCGGTGCTA
CAGAGTTCTTGAAGTGGTGGCCTAACTACGGCTACACTAGAAGGACAGTATTTGGTATCTGCGCTCTGCT
GAAGCCAGTTACCTTCGGAAAAAGAGTTGGTAGCTCTTGATCCGGCAAACAAACCACCGCTGGTAGCGGT
GGTTTTTTTGTTTGCAAGCAGCAGATTACGCGCAGAAAAAAAGGATCTCAAGAAGATCCTTTGATCTTTT
CTACGGGGTCTGACGCTCAGTGGAACGAAAACTCACGTTAAGGGATTTTGGTCATGAGATTATCAAAAAG
GATCTTCACCTAGATCCTTTTAAATTAAAAATGAAGTTTTAAATCAATCTAAAGTATATATGAGTAAACT
TGGTCTGACAGTTACCAATGCTTAATCAGTGAGGCACCTATCTCAGCGATCTGTCTATTTCGTTCATCCA
TAGTTGCCTGACTCCCCGTCGTGTAGATAACTACGATACGGGAGGGCTTACCATCTGGCCCCAGTGCTGC
AATGATACCGCGAGACCCACGCTCACCGGCTCCAGATTTATCAGCAATAAACCAGCCAGCCGGAAGGGCC
GAGCGCAGAAGTGGTCCTGCAACTTTATCCGCCTCCATCCAGTCTATTAATTGTTGCCGGGAAGCTAGAG
TAAGTAGTTCGCCAGTTAATAGTTTGCGCAACGTTGTTGCCATTGCTACAGGCATCGTGGTGTCACGCTC
GTCGTTTGGTATGGCTTCATTCAGCTCCGGTTCCCAACGATCAAGGCGAGTTACATGATCCCCCATGTTG
TGCAAAAAAGCGGTTAGCTCCTTCGGTCCTCCGATCGTTGTCAGAAGTAAGTTGGCCGCAGTGTTATCAC
TCATGGTTATGGCAGCACTGCATAATTCTCTTACTGTCATGCCATCCGTAAGATGCTTTTCTGTGACTGG
TGAGTACTCAACCAAGTCATTCTGAGAATAGTGTATGCGGCGACCGAGTTGCTCTTGCCCGGCGTCAATA
CGGGATAATACCGCGCCACATAGCAGAACTTTAAAAGTGCTCATCATTGGAAAACGTTCTTCGGGGCGAA
AACTCTCAAGGATCTTACCGCTGTTGAGATCCAGTTCGATGTAACCCACTCGTGCACCCAACTGATCTTC
AGCATCTTTTACTTTCACCAGCGTTTCTGGGTGAGCAAAAACAGGAAGGCAAAATGCCGCAAAAAAGGGA
ATAAGGGCGACACGGAAATGTTGAATACTCATACTCTTCCTTTTTCAATATTATTGAAGCATTTATCAGG
GTTATTGTCTCATGAGCGGATACATATTTGAATGTATTTAGAAAAATAAACAAATAGGGGTTCCGCGCAC
ATTTCCCCGAAAAGTGCCACCTGACGTCGACGGATCGGGAGATCTCCCGATCCCCTATGGTCGACTCTCA
GTACAATCTGCTCTGATGCCGCATAGTTAAGCCAGTATCTGCTCCCTGCTTGTGTGTTGGAGGTCGCTGA
GTAGTGCGCGAGCAAAATTTAAGCTACAACAAGGCAAGGCTTGACCGACAA
Features (pLannotate 1.2.2; 23 found; start..end, strand, type, name):
     72..451     +  enhancer       CMV enhancer: human cytomegalovirus immediate early enhancer
    524..541     -  promoter       CMV promoter (fragment): human cytomegalovirus (CMV) immediate early promoter
    604..655     +  promoter       CMVd2 promoter: truncated human cytomegalovirus (CMV) immediate early promoter that yields moderately reduced expression relative to the full-length promoter
    657..676     +  promoter       PLtetO-1 promoter (fragment): modified phage lambda PL promoter with tet operator sites (Lutz and Bujard, 1997)
    678..697     +  promoter       PLtetO-1 promoter (fragment): modified phage lambda PL promoter with tet operator sites (Lutz and Bujard, 1997)
    705..738     +  promoter       TRE3GV promoter (fragment): 3rd-generation Tet-responsive promoter that can be activated by binding of Tet-On® 3G, optimized for retroviral and lentiviral vectors
    895..1512    +  CDS            FCGR3B (fragment): FCG3B_HUMAN - Also known as CD16B, FCG3, FCGR3, IGFR3. Experimental evidence at protein level: Swiss-Prot protein existence level 1. Receptor for the Fc region of immunoglobulins gamma. Low affinity receptor. Binds complexed or aggregated IgG and also monomeric IgG. Contrary to III-A, is not capable to mediate antibody-dependent cytotoxicity and phagocytosis. May serve as a trap for immune complexes in the peripheral circulation which does not activate neutrophils. From Homo sapiens (Human).
   2118..2342    +  polyA_signal   bGH poly(A) signal: bovine growth hormone polyadenylation signal
   2346..2367    +  promoter       SV40 promoter (fragment): SV40 enhancer and early promoter
   2388..2816    +  rep_origin     f1 ori (sequence partly withheld): f1 bacteriophage origin of replication; arrow indicates direction of (+) strand synthesis
   2830..3160    +  promoter       SV40 promoter: SV40 enhancer and early promoter
   3208..3255    +  promoter       EM7 promoter: synthetic bacterial promoter&nbsp
   3274..3648    +  CDS            BleoR: antibiotic-binding protein; Sh ble from Streptoalloteichus hindustanus; confers resistance to bleomycin, phleomycin, and Zeocin™
   3658..3783    +  CDS            ble (fragment): BLE_KLEPN - Experimental evidence at protein level: Swiss-Prot protein existence level 1. Binding protein with a strong affinity to the bleomycin family of antibiotics. Binds to CL990; an antimitotic-antibiotic compound. From Klebsiella pneumoniae.
   3778..3899    +  polyA_signal   SV40 poly(A) signal: SV40 polyadenylation signal
   3972..3988    -  protein_bind   lac operator: The lac repressor binds to the lac operator to inhibit transcription in E. coli. This inhibition can be relieved by adding lactose or isopropyl-β-D-thiogalactopyranoside (IPTG). lac repressor encoded by lacI
   3996..4026    -  promoter       lac promoter: promoter for the E. coli lac operon
   4041..4062    -  protein_bind   CAP binding site: CAP binding activates transcription in the presence of cAMP. E. coli catabolite activator protein
   4075..4167    -  CDS            lacI (fragment): lac repressor; lacI; The lac repressor binds to the lac operator to inhibit transcription in E. coli. This inhibition can be relieved by adding lactose or isopropyl-β-D-thiogalactopyranoside (IPTG).
   4350..4938    -  rep_origin     ori: high-copy-number ColE1/pMB1/pBR322/pUC origin of replication
   5109..5969    -  CDS            AmpR: β-lactamase; bla; confers resistance to ampicillin, carbenicillin, and related antibiotics
   5970..6074    -  promoter       AmpR promoter: bla
   6141..6185    -  misc_feature   bom (fragment): basis of mobility region from pBR322
