[The description below was written by a language model from this plasmid's Addgene catalogue record and pLannotate feature annotations shown in this document.]
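Description:
pcDNA4/TO CD16.7-h-PKD1 FLM (4078-4169) is a 6,268 bp mammalian expression plasmid built on the pcDNA4/TO/2xMyc/His backbone. It is propagated in E. coli from a high-copy ColE1/pUC-type origin under ampicillin selection (AmpR with its bla promoter), and it also carries an f1 phage origin. For selection in mammalian cells there is a Sh ble (BleoR) gene conferring Zeocin resistance. It is driven by the SV40 early promoter, with an EM7 bacterial promoter directly upstream, and ends in an SV40 polyadenylation signal.

The expression cassette uses the CMV immediate early enhancer and promoter followed by short tet operator matches. The software labels these as PLtetO-1 and TRE3GV fragments, but they fit the CMV/TetO2 arrangement of the "TO" backbone. In cells expressing the Tet repressor, transcription is held off until tetracycline or doxycycline is added, and in cells lacking the repressor the promoter is constitutive. The insert encodes a chimeric membrane protein in which an N-terminal CD16.7 anchor is fused to amino acids 4078-4169 of human polycystin-1 (PKD1), a portion of its cytoplasmic tail. The feature table detects the CD16 extracellular portion as an FCGR3B fragment. The rest of the anchor and the PKD1 segment are not annotated, but presumably lie in the unannotated stretch between that fragment and the bGH polyadenylation signal. The backbone name implies C-terminal Myc and His tags, but the record neither annotates them nor says whether they are in frame.

The construct tethers a defined piece of the polycystin-1 C-terminal tail to the membrane. The associated publication concerns regulation of polycystin-1 function by calmodulin binding, so this fragment probably belongs to a series of tail constructs made for that study.
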