Addgene plasmid #83463: pcDNA4/TO CD16.7-h-PKD1 FLM (4078-4169)
Purpose: Cytoplasmic tail of human PC1 expression cassette with a membrane anchor and PKD1 sequence that corresponds to 4078 to 4169 of PC1 (96)
Depositing lab: Thomas Weimbs. Depositing organization: University of California, Santa Barbara. Publication: Regulation of Polycystin-1 Function by Calmodulin Binding. Doerr N, Wang Y, Kipp KR, Liu G, Benza JJ, Pletnev V, Pavlov TS, Staruschenko A, Mohieldin AM, Takahashi M, Nauli SM, Weimbs T. PLoS One. 2016 Aug 25;11(8):e0161525. doi: 10.1371/journal.pone.0161525. eCollection 2016. PONE-D-16-13986 PubMed 27560828.
Backbone
  Vector backbone: pcDNA4/TO/2xMyc/His
  Vector type: Mammalian Expression
Growth in bacteria
  Bacterial resistance: Ampicillin, 100 μg/mL
  Growth temperature: 37°C
  Growth strain: DH5alpha
  Copy number: High Copy
Gene/Insert
  Gene/Insert name: Polycystin-1
  Species: H. sapiens (human)
  Mutation: Amino-acids 4078-4169
  Entrez Gene: PKD1 (a.k.a. PBP, PC1, Pc-1, TRPP1)
  Tag / fusion protein: CD16.7 (N terminal on insert)
Terms and licenses: Academic/Nonprofit Terms; Industry Terms: Not Available to Industry
How to cite: pcDNA4/TO CD16.7-h-PKD1 FLM (4078-4169) was a gift from Thomas Weimbs (Addgene plasmid # 83463 ; http://n2t.net/addgene:83463 ; RRID:Addgene_83463)
