>Addgene plasmid #83463 | pcDNA4/TO CD16.7-h-PKD1 FLM (4078-4169) | addgene partial sequence | sequence record 164727 | CMV-F 5'-CGCAAATGGGCGGTAGGCGTG-3'
CCCTATCAGTGATAGAGATCTCCCTATCAGTGATAGAGATCGTCGACGAGCTCGTTTAGTGAACCGTCAG
ATCGCCTGGAGACGCCATCCACGCTGTTTTGACCTCCATAGAAGACACCGGGACCGATCCAGCCTCCGGA
CTCTAGCGTTTAAACTTAAGCTTCTAGAGATCCCTCGACCTCGAGATCCATTGTGCTCTAAAGATCTTTG
GTGACTTGTCCACTCCAGTGTGGCATCATGTGGCAGCTGCTCCTCCCAACTGCTCTGCTACTTCTAGTTT
CAGCTGGCATGCGGACTGAAGATCTCCCAAAGGCTGTGGTGTTCCTGGAGCCTCAATGGTACAGCGTGCT
TGAGAAGGACAGTGTGACTCTGAAGTGCCAGGGAGCCTACTCCCCTGAGGACAATTCCACACAGTGGTTT
CACAATGAGAGCCTCATCTCAAGCCAGGCCTCGAGCTACTTCATTGACGCTGCCACAGTCAACGACAGTG
GAGAGTACAGGTGCCAGACAAACCTCTCCACCCTCAGTGACCCGGTGCAGCTAGAAGTCCATATCGGCTG
GCTGTTGCTCCAGGCCCCTCGGTGGGTGTTCAAGGAGGAAGACCCTATTCACCTGAGGTGTCACAGCTGG
AAGAACACTGCTCTGCATAAGGTCACATATTTACAGAATGGCAAAGACAGGAAGTATTTTCATCATAATT
CTGACTTCCACATTCCAAAAGCCACACTCAAAGATAGCGGCTCCTACTTCTGCAGGGGGCTTGTTGGGAG
TAAAAATGTGTCTTCAGAGACTGTGAACATCACCATCACTCAAGGTTTGGCAGTGTCAACCATCTCATCA
TTCTCTCCACCTGGCGCGGATCCACCAAGGGCCTCTGCCCTCCCTGCCCCACCGACAGGCTCCGCCCTCC
CTGACCCGCAGACAGCCTCTGCCCTCCCTGACCCGCCAGCAGCCTCTGCCCTCCCTGCGGCCCTGGCGGT
GATCTCCTTCCTCCTCGGGCTGGGCCTGGG
