>Addgene plasmid #83463 | pcDNA4/TO CD16.7-h-PKD1 FLM (4078-4169) | addgene partial sequence | sequence record 164728 | BGH-rev 5'-TAGAAGGCACAGTCGAGG-3'
ATGGTGATGATGACCGGTATGCATATTCAGATCCTCTTCTGAGATGAGTTTTTGTTCGAAGGGCCCCAGA
TCCTCTTCTGAGATGAGTTTTTGTTCTCGAGCGGCCGCACTAGGAGCCCCTGGAGGAGCGAGAGGGCAGC
GGCTCCATCCCTTCAAAGCGGACTTTGTGGCGGAACTCCTTGACCTTGCTGAGGCCCATCCAGAGGCGCA
GCCTGCGCAGGAACAACTCCACCATCTCGTAGTCCTGGGGCTCCCAGGCCGGCCGGTACAGCTCTCCACG
CAAGGCGTGGTAGCGCCAGCGGAGAATAACAGCCCCCAGCCGTAGGGCGCCCCACAGCCGCAGTGCCCAG
AGCCCCACACACAGCAGGGGTGACAGGTGCCAGGACTCACGCGTCCTCGCCAGCACACACGCCACCCCCA
GGCCCAGCCCGAGGAGGAAGGAGATCACCGCCAGGGCCGCAGGGAGGGCAGAGGCTGCTGGCGGGTCAGG
GAGGGCAGAGGCTGTCTGCGGGTCAGGGAGGGCGGAGCCTGTCGGTGGGGCAGGGAGGGCAGAGGCCCTT
GGTGGATCCGCGCCAGGTGGAGAGAATGATGAGATGGTTGACACTGCCAAACCTTGAGTGATGGTGATGT
TCACAGTCTCTGAAGACACATTTTTACTCCCAACAAGCCCCCTGCAGAAGTAGGAGCCGCTATCTTTGAG
TGTGGCTTTTGGAATGTGGAAGTCAGAATTATGATGAAAATACTTCCTGTCTTTGCCATTCTGTAAATAT
GTGACCTTATGCAGAGCAGTGTTCTTCCAGCTGTGACACCTCAGGTGAATAGGGTCTTCCTCCTTGAACA
CCCACCGAGGGGCCTGGAGCAACAGCCAGCCGATATGGACTTCTAGCTGCACCGGGTCACTGA
